>Addgene plasmid #192889 | AV0-EF1-N-tdT | addgene full sequence | sequence record 378756 | Addgene NGS Result
CCTGCAGGCAGCTGCGCGCTCGCTCGCTCACTGAGGCCGCCCGGGCGTCGGGCGACCTTTGGTCGCCCGG
CCTCAGTGAGCGAGCGAGCGCGCAGAGAGGGAGTGGCCAACTCCATCACTAGGGGTTCCTGCGGCCGGCG
CGCCCTGCAGTTTCCCAAGCTTTGCAAAGATGGATAAAGTTTTAAACAGAGAGGAATCTTTGCAGCTAAT
GGACCTTCTAGGTCTTGAAAGGAGTGGGAATTGGCTCCGGTGCCCGTCAGTGGGCAGAGCGCACATCGCC
CACAGTCCCCGAGAAGTTGGGGGGAGGGGTCGGCAATTGAACCGGTGCCTAGAGAAGGTGGCGCGGGGTA
AACTGGGAAAGTGATGTCGTGTACTGGCTCCGCCTTTTTCCCGAGGGTGGGGGAGAACCGTATATAAGTG
CAGTAGTCGCCGTGAACGTTCTTTTTCGCAACGGGTTTGCCGCCAGAACACAGGTAAGTGCCGTGTGTGG
TTCCCGCGGGCCTGGCCTCTTTACGGGTTATGGCCCTTGCGTGCCTTGAATTACTTCCACCTGGCTGCAG
TACGTGATTCTTGATCCCGAGCTTCGGGTTGGAAGTGGGTGGGAGAGTTCGAGGCCTTGCGCTTAAGGAG
CCCCTTCGCCTCGTGCTTGAGTTGAGGCCTGGCCTGGGCGCTGGGGCCGCCGCGTGCGAATCTGGTGGCA
CCTTCGCGCCTGTCTCGCTGCTTTCGATAAGTCTCTAGCCATTTAAAATTTTTGATGACCTGCTGCGACG
CTTTTTTTCTGGCAAGATAGTCTTGTAAATGCGGGCCAAGATCTGCACACTGGTATTTCGGTTTTTGGGG
CCGCGGGCGGCGACGGGGCCCGTGCGTCCCAGCGCACATGTTCGGCGAGGCGGGGCCTGCGAGCGCGGCC
ACCGAGAATCGGACGGGGGTAGTCTCAAGCTGGCCGGCCTGCTCTGGTGCCTGGCCTCGCGCCGCCGTGT
ATCGCCCCGCCCTGGGCGGCAAGGCTGGCCCGGTCGGCACCAGTTGCGTGAGCGGAAAGATGGCCGCTTC
CCGGCCCTGCTGCAGGGAGCTCAAAATGGAGGACGCGGCGCTCGGGAGAGCGGGCGGGTGAGTCACCCAC
ACAAAGGAAAAGGGCCTTTCCGTCCTCAGCCGTCGCTTCATGTGACTCCACGGAGTACCGGGCGCCGTCC
AGGCACCTCGATTAGTTCTCGAGCTTTTGGAGTACGTCGTCTTTAGGTTGGGGGGAGGGGTTTTATGCGA
TGGAGTTTCCCCACACTGAGTGGGTGGAGACTGAAGTTAGGCCAGCTTGGCACTTGATGTAATTCTCCTT
GGAATTTGCCCTTTTTGAGTTTGGATCTTGGTTCATTCTCAAGCCTCAGACAGTGGTTCAAAGTTTTTTT
CTTCCATTTCAGGTGTCGTGAGGAATTGGATCCACCATGGTCTTCACACTCGAAGATTTCGTTGGGGACT
GGCGACAGACAGCCGGCTACAACCTGGACCAAGTCCTTGAACAGGGAGGTGTGTCCAGTTTGTTTCAGAA
TCTCGGGGTGTCCGTAACTCCGATCCAAAGGATTGTCCTGAGCGGTGAAAATGGGCTGAAGATCGACATC
CATGTCATCATCCCGTATGAAGGTCTGAGCGGCGACCAAATGGGCCAGATCGAAAAAATTTTTAAGGTGG
TGTACCCTGTGGATGATCATCACTTTAAGGTGATCCTGCACTATGGCACACTGGTAATCGACGGGGTTAC
GCCGAACATGATCGACTATTTCGGACGGCCGTATGAAGGCATCGCCGTGTTCGACGGCAAAAAGATCACT
GTAACAGGGACCCTGTGGAACGGCAACAAAATTATCGACGAGCGCCTGATCAACCCCGACGGCTCCCTGC
TGTTCCGAGTAACCATCAACGGAGTGACCGGCTGGCGGCTGTGCGAACGCATTCTGGCGAAGCTTGGAAG
CGGAGCTACTAACTTCAGCCTGCTGAAGCAGGCTGGAGACGTGGAGGAGAACCCTGGACCTCCCGGGCCA
ATGGTGAGCAAGGGCGAGGAGGTCATCAAAGAGTTCATGCGCTTCAAGGTGCGCATGGAGGGCTCCATGA
ACGGCCACGAGTTCGAGATCGAGGGCGAGGGCGAGGGCCGCCCCTACGAGGGCACCCAGACCGCCAAGCT
GAAGGTGACCAAGGGCGGCCCCCTGCCCTTCGCCTGGGACATCCTGTCCCCCCAGTTCATGTACGGCTCC
AAGGCGTACGTGAAGCACCCCGCCGACATCCCCGATTACAAGAAGCTGTCCTTCCCCGAGGGCTTCAAGT
GGGAGCGCGTGATGAACTTCGAGGACGGCGGTCTGGTGACCGTGACCCAGGACTCCTCCCTGCAGGACGG
CACGCTGATCTACAAGGTGAAGATGCGCGGCACCAACTTCCCCCCCGACGGCCCCGTAATGCAGAAGAAG
ACCATGGGCTGGGAGGCCTCCACCGAGCGCCTGTACCCCCGCGACGGCGTGCTGAAGGGCGAGATCCACC
AGGCCCTGAAGCTGAAGGACGGCGGCCACTACCTGGTGGAGTTCAAGACCATCTACATGGCCAAGAAGCC
CGTGCAACTGCCCGGCTACTACTACGTGGACACCAAGCTGGACATCACCTCCCACAACGAGGACTACACC
ATCGTGGAACAGTACGAGCGCTCCGAGGGCCGCCACCACCTGTTCCTGGGGCATGGCATCGGCAGCACCG
GCAGCGGCAGCTCCGGCACCGCCTCCTCCGAGGACAACAACATGGCCGTCATCAAAGAGTTCATGCGCTT
CAAGGTGCGCATGGAGGGCTCCATGAACGGCCACGAGTTCGAGATCGAGGGCGAGGGCGAGGGCCGCCCC
TACGAGGGCACCCAGACCGCCAAGCTGAAGGTGACCAAGGGCGGCCCCCTGCCCTTCGCCTGGGACATCC
TGTCCCCCCAGTTCATGTACGGCTCCAAGGCGTACGTGAAGCACCCCGCCGACATCCCCGATTACAAGAA
GCTGTCCTTCCCCGAGGGCTTCAAGTGGGAGCGCGTGATGAACTTCGAGGACGGCGGTCTGGTGACCGTG
ACCCAGGACTCCTCCCTGCAGGACGGCACGCTGATCTACAAGGTGAAGATGCGCGGCACCAACTTCCCCC
CCGACGGCCCCGTAATGCAGAAGAAGACCATGGGCTGGGAGGCCTCCACCGAGCGCCTGTACCCCCGCGA
CGGCGTGCTGAAGGGCGAGATCCACCAGGCCCTGAAGCTGAAGGACGGCGGCCACTACCTGGTGGAGTTC
AAGACCATCTACATGGCCAAGAAGCCCGTGCAACTGCCCGGCTACTACTACGTGGACACCAAGCTGGACA
TCACCTCCCACAACGAGGACTACACCATCGTGGAACAGTACGAGCGCTCCGAGGGCCGCCACCACCTGTT
CCTGTACGGCATGGACGAGCTGTACAAGTAATAAGAATTCTATCGATAATCAACCTCTGGATTACAAAAT
TTGTGAAAGATTGACTGGTATTCTTAACTATGTTGCTCCTTTTACGCTATGTGGATACGCTGCTTTAATG
CCTTTGTATCATGCTATTGCTTCCCGTATGGCTTTCATTTTCTCCTCCTTGTATAAATCCTGGTTGCTGT
CTCTTTATGAGGAGTTGTGGCCCGTTGTCAGGCAACGTGGCGTGGTGTGCACTGTGTTTGCTGACGCAAC
CCCCACTGGTTGGGGCATTGCCACCACCTGTCAGCTCCTTTCCGGGACTTTCGCTTTCCCCCTCCCTATT
GCCACGGCGGAACTCATCGCCGCCTGCCTTGCCCGCTGCTGGACAGGGGCTCGGCTGTTGGGCACTGACA
ATTCCGTGGTGTTGTCGGGGAAATCATCGTCCTTTCCTTGGCTGCTCGCCTGTGTTGCCACCTGGATTCT
GCGCGGGACGTCCTTCTGCTACGTCCCTTCGGCCCTCAATCCAGCGGACCTTCCTTCCCGCGGCCTGCTG
CCGGCTCTGCGGCCTCTTCCGCGTCTTCGCCTTCGCCCTCAGACGAGTCGGATCTCCCTTTGGGCCGCCT
CCCCGCATCGATAAGTAAGTGACTAGAACTTGTTTATTGCAGCTTATAATGGTTACAAATAAAGCAATAG
CATCACAAATTTCACAAATAAAGCATTTTTTTCACTGCATTCTAGTTGTGGTTTGTCCAAACTCATCTGC
ACGCGTGGCGCGCCGGCCGCAGGAACCCCTAGTGATGGAGTTGGCCACTCCCTCTCTGCGCGCTCGCTCG
CTCACTGAGGCCGGGCGACCAAAGGTCGCCCGACGCCCGGGCTTTGCCCGGGCGGCCTCAGTGAGCGAGC
GAGCGCGCAGCTGCCTGCAGGGGCGCCTGATGCGGTATTTTCTCCTTACGCATCTGTGCGGTATTTCACA
CCGCATA
[95 nt withheld, positions 4418-4512]
T
[46 nt withheld, positions 4514-4559]
C
[141 nt withheld, positions 4561-4701]
CCTTTGACGTTGGAGTCCACGTTCTTT
[37 nt withheld, positions 4729-4765]
ACTCTATCTCGGGCTATTCTTTTGATTTATAAGGGATTTTGCCGATTTCGGTCTATTGGTTAAAAAATGA
GCTGATTTAACAAAAATTTAACGCGAATTTTAACAAAATATTAACGTTTACAATTTTATGGTGCACTCTC
AGTACAATCTGCTCTGATGCCGCATAGTTAAGCCAGCCCCGACACCCGCCAACACCCGCTGACGCGCCCT
GACGGGCTTGTCTGCTCCCGGCATCCGCTTACAGACAAGCTGTGACCGTCTCCGGGAGCTGCATGTGTCA
GAGGTTTTCACCGTCATCACCGAAACGCGCGAGACGAAAGGGCCTCGTGATACGCCTATTTTTATAGGTT
AATGTCATGATAATAATGGTTTCTTAGACGTCAGGTGGCACTTTTCGGGGAAATGTGCGCGGAACCCCTA
TTTGTTTATTTTTCTAAATACATTCAAATATGTATCCGCTCATGAGACAATAACCCTGATAAATGCTTCA
ATAATATTGAAAAAGGAAGAGTATGAGTATTCAACATTTCCGTGTCGCCCTTATTCCCTTTTTTGCGGCA
TTTTGCCTTCCTGTTTTTGCTCACCCAGAAACGCTGGTGAAAGTAAAAGATGCTGAAGATCAGTTGGGTG
CACGAGTGGGTTACATCGAACTGGATCTCAACAGCGGTAAGATCCTTGAGAGTTTTCGCCCCGAAGAACG
TTTTCCAATGATGAGCACTTTTAAAGTTCTGCTATGTGGCGCGGTATTATCCCGTATTGACGCCGGGCAA
GAGCAACTCGGTCGCCGCATACACTATTCTCAGAATGACTTGGTTGAGTACTCACCAGTCACAGAAAAGC
ATCTTACGGATGGCATGACAGTAAGAGAATTATGCAGTGCTGCCATAACCATGAGTGATAACACTGCGGC
CAACTTACTTCTGACAACGATCGGAGGACCGAAGGAGCTAACCGCTTTTTTGCACAACATGGGGGATCAT
GTAACTCGCCTTGATCGTTGGGAACCGGAGCTGAATGAAGCCATACCAAACGACGAGCGTGACACCACGA
TGCCTGTAGCAATGGCAACAACGTTGCGCAAACTATTAACTGGCGAACTACTTACTCTAGCTTCCCGGCA
ACAATTAATAGACTGGATGGAGGCGGATAAAGTTGCAGGACCACTTCTGCGCTCGGCCCTTCCGGCTGGC
TGGTTTATTGCTGATAAATCTGGAGCCGGTGAGCGTGGGTCTCGCGGTATCATTGCAGCACTGGGGCCAG
ATGGTAAGCCCTCCCGTATCGTAGTTATCTACACGACGGGGAGTCAGGCAACTATGGATGAACGAAATAG
ACAGATCGCTGAGATAGGTGCCTCACTGATTAAGCATTGGTAACTGTCAGACCAAGTTTACTCATATATA
CTTTAGATTGATTTAAAACTTCATTTTTAATTTAAAAGGATCTAGGTGAAGATCCTTTTTGATAATCTCA
TGACCAAAATCCCTTAACGTGAGTTTTCGTTCCACTGAGCGTCAGACCCCGTAGAAAAGATCAAAGGATC
TTCTTGAGATCCTTTTTTTCTGCGCGTAATCTGCTGCTTGCAAACAAAAAAACCACCGCTACCAGCGGTG
GTTTGTTTGCCGGATCAAGAGCTACCAACTCTTTTTCCGAAGGTAACTGGCTTCAGCAGAGCGCAGATAC
CAAATACTGTTCTTCTAGTGTAGCCGTAGTTAGGCCACCACTTCAAGAACTCTGTAGCACCGCCTACATA
CCTCGCTCTGCTAATCCTGTTACCAGTGGCTGCTGCCAGTGGCGATAAGTCGTGTCTTACCGGGTTGGAC
TCAAGACGATAGTTACCGGATAAGGCGCAGCGGTCGGGCTGAACGGGGGGTTCGTGCACACAGCCCAGCT
TGGAGCGAACGACCTACACCGAACTGAGATACCTACAGCGTGAGCTATGAGAAAGCGCCACGCTTCCCGA
AGGGAGAAAGGCGGACAGGTATCCGGTAAGCGGCAGGGTCGGAACAGGAGAGCGCACGAGGGAGCTTCCA
GGGGGAAACGCCTGGTATCTTTATAGTCCTGTCGGGTTTCGCCACCTCTGACTTGAGCGTCGATTTTTGT
GATGCTCGTCAGGGGGGCGGAGCCTATGGAAAAACGCCAGCAACGCGGCCTTTTTACGGTTCCTGGCCTT
TTGCTGGCCTTTTGCTCACATGT
Features (pLannotate 1.2.2; 16 found; start..end, strand, type, name):
     12..39      +  repeat_region  AAV2 ITR (fragment): inverted terminal repeat of adeno-associated virus serotype 2 inverted
     68..95      +  repeat_region  AAV2 ITR (fragment): inverted terminal repeat of adeno-associated virus serotype 2 inverted
    170..236     +  CDS            small t antigen (fragment): SV40 (simian virus 40) small t antigen
    243..1421    +  promoter       EF-1α promoter: strong constitutive promoter for human elongation factor EF-1α
   1437..1949    +  CDS            Nluc: NanoLuc® luciferase human codon-optimized
   2031..3460    +  CDS            tdTomato (fragment): tandem dimeric (pseudo-monomeric) derivative of DsRed (Shaner et al., 2004) mammalian codon-optimized
   3478..4066    +  misc_feature   WPRE: woodchuck hepatitis virus posttranscriptional regulatory element
   4087..4168    +  polyA_signal   SV40 poly(A) signal: SV40 polyadenylation signal
   4221..4361    +  repeat_region  AAV2 ITR: inverted terminal repeat of adeno-associated virus serotype 2 inverted
   4366..4417    -  misc_feature   bom (fragment): basis of mobility region from pBR322
   4436..4891    +  rep_origin     f1 ori (sequence partly withheld): f1 bacteriophage origin of replication; arrow indicates direction of (+) strand synthesis
   4892..4941    -  misc_feature   bom (fragment): basis of mobility region from pBR322
   5043..5078    -  CDS            rop (fragment): Rop protein, which maintains plasmids at low copy number; rop
   5173..5277    +  promoter       AmpR promoter: bla
   5278..6138    +  CDS            AmpR: β-lactamase; bla; confers resistance to ampicillin, carbenicillin, and related antibiotics
   6309..6897    +  rep_origin     ori: high-copy-number ColE1/pMB1/pBR322/pUC origin of replication
