[The description below was written by a language model from this plasmid's Addgene catalogue record and pLannotate feature annotations shown in this document.]
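Description:
AV0-EF1-N-tdT is an AAV transfer (cis) plasmid of about 7 kb that carries a dual-reporter expression cassette between AAV2 inverted terminal repeats. The record does not name a parental backbone. The bacterial portion contains a high-copy ColE1/pUC-type origin, an ampicillin resistance gene (β-lactamase with its own promoter) and an f1 phage origin, along with short remnants of pBR322 bom and rop sequences. The use of a recombination-deficient growth strain fits the tendency of ITRs to rearrange in bacteria. In the annotation the right-hand ITR is detected in full, whereas the left-hand ITR is picked up only as two short fragments. This may reflect sequencing or annotation difficulty across the hairpin rather than a real truncation, but the record does not resolve the question.

The payload is a synthetic Nanoluc-P2A-tdTomato open reading frame of roughly 2 kb, driven by the strong constitutive human EF-1α promoter. NanoLuc luciferase lies upstream and tdTomato downstream. The gap between the two annotated coding regions corresponds to the P2A self-cleaving peptide named in the catalogue entry, which lets a single transcript yield the two proteins separately. Transduced cells can therefore be scored both by bioluminescence and by red fluorescence. A WPRE follows the reporters to enhance transcript stability and expression, and an SV40 polyadenylation signal terminates the message. A small SV40 small t antigen fragment upstream of the promoter appears to be a cloning remnant rather than a functional element.

When supplied with rep/cap and adenoviral helper functions in packaging cells, the ITR-flanked cassette is packaged into recombinant AAV. The associated publication concerns streamlined AAV production in suspension HEK293T cells, so the plasmid likely serves as a reporter genome for assessing vector production and transduction.
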