Addgene plasmid #192889: AV0-EF1-N-tdT
Purpose: Expression of Nanoluc-P2A-tdTomato
Depositing lab: Kazuhiro Oka. Depositing organization: Baylor College of Medicine. Publication: Streamlined Adeno-Associated Virus Production Using Suspension HEK293T Cells. Kulkarni AA, Seal AG, Sonnet C, Oka K. Bio Protoc. 2024 Feb 5;14(3):e4931. doi: 10.21769/BioProtoc.4931. eCollection 2024 Feb 5. PubMed 38379831.
Backbone
  Vector backbone: n/a
  Vector type: AAV
Growth in bacteria
  Bacterial resistance: Ampicillin, 100 μg/mL
  Growth temperature: 37°C
  Growth strain: NEB Stable
  Copy number: High Copy
Gene/Insert
  Gene/Insert name: Nanoluc-P2A-tdTomato
  Species: Synthetic
  Insert size (bp): 2044
  Cloning method: Unknown
Terms and licenses: Academic/Nonprofit Terms; Industry Terms: Not Available to Industry
How to cite: AV0-EF1-N-tdT was a gift from Kazuhiro Oka (Addgene plasmid # 192889 ; http://n2t.net/addgene:192889 ; RRID:Addgene_192889)
